>Addgene plasmid #23894 | pDONR223-TNK1 | depositor partial sequence | sequence record 11015 | Author sequence
ATGCTTCCTGAGGCTGGCTCCCTGTGGCTACTGAAGCTGCTCCGGGACATCCAGTTGGCCCAGTTTTACT
GGCCCATCCTTGAGGAGCTTAATGTCACTCGGCCAGAGCACTTCGACTTTGTAAAGCCTGAGGACCTGGA
CGGCATTGGCATGGGCCGGCCTGCCCAGCGCAGACTGTCCGAAGCTCTGAAAAGGCTACGTTCTGGGCCT
AAGTCTAAGAACTGGGTCTACAAGATCCTTGGAGGTTTTGCCCCTGAGCACAAGGAGCCCACCCTGCCCT
CGGACAGCCCACGGCACCTCCCTGAGCCAGAGGGGGGCCTCAAGTGTCTGATCCCAGAGGGTGCTGTTTG
CAGAGGGGAGCTGCTGGGTTCAGGCTGCTTCGGTGTGGTGCACCGAGGGCTGTGGACGCTGCCCAGTGGC
AAGAGTGTCCCAGTGGCTGTCAAGTCCCTCCGGGTAGGTCCCGAAGGCCCGATGGGCACAGAACTGGGGG
ACTTCCTGCGAGAGGTATCGGTCATGATGAACTTGGAGCACCCACACGTGCTGCGTCTGCACGGCCTTGT
ACTGGGCCAGCCTCTGCAGATGGTGATGGAGCTGGCGCCACTGGGCTCCCTGCACGCGCGCCTAACGGCC
CCGGCCCCGACACCCCCGCTGCTCGTGGCCCTGCTCTGCCTCTTCCTGCGGCAGCTGGCGGGAGCCATGG
CGTACCTGGGGGCCCGCGGGCTGGTGCACCGAGACCTCGCTACGCGCAACCTACTGCTGGCGTCGCCGCG
CACCATCAAGGTGGCTGACTTCGGGCTGGTGCGGCCTCTGGGCGGTGCCCGGGGCCGCTACGTCATGGGC
GGGCCCCGCCCTATCCCCTACGCCTGGTGTGCCCCAGAGAGCCTGCGCCACGGAGCCTTCTCGTCTGCCT
CGGACGTGTGGATGTTTGGGGTGACGCTGTGGGAGATGTTCTCCGGGGGCGAGGAACCCTGGGCCGGGGT
CCCACCGTACCTCATCCTGCAGCGGCTGGAGGACAGAGCCCGGCTGCCTAGGCCTCCCCTCTGCTCCAGG
GCCCTCTACTCCCTCGCCTTGCGCTGCTGGGCCCCCCACCCTGCCGACCGGCCTAGCTTTTCCCACCTGG
AGGGGCTGCTGCAAGAGGCCGGGCCTTCGGAAGCATGTTGTGTGAGGGATGTCACAGAACCAGGCGCCCT
GAGGATGGAGACTGGTGACCCCATCACAGTCATCGAGGGCAGCCCCGACTCCACAATCTGGAAGGGCCAG
AATGGTCGCACCTTCAAAGTGGGCAGCTTCCCAGCCTCGGCAGTGACGCTGGCAGATGCGGGGGGCTTGC
CAGCCACCCGTCCAGTCCACAGAGGCACCCCTGCCCGGGGAGATCAACACCCAGGAAGCATAGATGGAGA
CAGAAAGAAGGCAAATCTTTGGGATGCGCCCCCAGCACGGGGCCAGAGGAGGAACATGCCCCTGGAGAGG
ATGAAAGGCATTTCCAGGAGTCTGGAGTCAGTTCTGTCCCTCGGTCCTCGTCCCACAGGGGGTGGTTCAA
GCCCCCCTGAAATTCGACAAGCCAGAGCTGTGCCCCAGGGACCTCCAGGCCTGCCTCCACGCCCACCTTT
ATCCTCTAGCTCTCCTCAGCCCAGCCAGCCCTCTAGGGAGAGGCTTCCCTGGCCCAAAAGAAAACCCCCA
CACAATCACCCCATGGGAATGCCTGGAGCCCGTAAAGCCGCTGCCCTCTCTGGAGGCCTCTTGTCCGATC
CTGAGTTGCAGAGGAAGATTATGGAGGTGGAGCTGAGTGTGCATGGGGTCACCCACCAGGAGTGCCAGAC
AGCACTAGGAGCCACTGGGGGAGATGTGGTTTCTGCCATCCGGAACCTCAAGGTAGATCAGCTCTTCCAC
CTGAGTAGCCGGTCCAGAGCTGACTGCTGGCGCATCCTGGAGCATTACCAGTGGGACCTCTCAGCTGCCA
GCCGCTATGTCCTGGCCAGGCCC
