>Addgene plasmid #23894 | pDONR223-TNK1 | addgene partial sequence | sequence record 29708 | 23894 with M13pUC-fwd
TAATGATTTTATTTTGACTGATAGTGACCTGTTCGTTGCAACAAATTGATGAGCAATGCTTTTTTATAAT
GCCAACTTTGTACAAAAAAGTTGGCACCATGCTTCCTGAGGCTGGCTCTCTGTGGCTACTGAAGCTGCTC
CGGGACATCCAGTTGGCCCAGTTTTACTGGCCCATCCTTGAGGAGCTTAATGTCACTCGGCCAGAGCACT
TTGACTTTGTAAAGCCTGAGGACCTGGACGGCATTGGCATGGGCCGGCCTGCCCAGCGCAGACTGTCCGA
AGCTCTGAAAAGGCTACGTTCTGGGCCTAAGTCTAAGAACTGGGTCTACAAGATCCTTGGAGGTTTTGCC
CCTGAGCACAAGGAGCCCACCCTGCCCTCGGACAGCCCACGGCACCTCCCTGAGCCAGAGGGGGGCCTCA
AGTGTCTGATCCCAGAGGGTGCTGTTTGCAGAGGGGAGCTGCTGGGTTCAGGCTGCTTCGGTGTGGTGCA
CCGAGGGCTGTGGACGCTGCCCAGTGGCAAGAGTGTCCCAGTGGCTGTCAAGTCCCTC
