[The description below was written by a language model from this plasmid's Addgene catalogue record.]
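Description:
pDONR223-TNK1 is a Gateway entry-type clone built on the commercial pDONR223 donor backbone (about 5 kb without insert). It carries the human open reading frame for TNK1 (tyrosine kinase, non-receptor, 1) as an insert of roughly 2 kb. The plasmid is maintained in E. coli at high copy number under spectinomycin selection. The record does not include a feature table, so the origin of replication and the exact recombination sites flanking the insert are not itemised. As the ORF was introduced into a donor vector by Gateway cloning, it would be expected to sit between attL-type sites that support LR recombination into destination vectors. M13 forward and reverse primer sites on either side of the cloning position are listed for sequence verification of the insert.

The TNK1 ORF has no stop codon. This allows it to be recombined into a destination vector that supplies a C-terminal epitope tag of choice together with the stop codon. The plasmid has no recorded mammalian promoter or expression elements, and the depositor states that it should not be transfected directly. It serves purely as a shuttle source of the ORF. The depositor points to a set of four companion lentiviral destination vectors (pLX301 to pLX304), obtained separately, for expressing the transferred ORF in mammalian cells. The clone belongs to a collection of kinase ORFs associated with a study of resistance to RAF inhibition through MAP kinase pathway reactivation, which is consistent with use in gain-of-function expression screens.
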