Addgene plasmid #23894: pDONR223-TNK1
Depositing lab: William Hahn & David Root. Depositing organization: Dana-Farber Cancer Institute. Publication: COT drives resistance to RAF inhibition through MAP kinase pathway reactivation. Johannessen CM, Boehm JS, Kim SY, Thomas SR, Wardwell L, Johnson LA, Emery CM, Stransky N, Cogdill AP, Barretina J, Caponigro G, Hieronymus H, Murray RR, Salehi-Ashtiani K, Hill DE, Vidal M, Zhao JJ, Yang X, Alkan O, Kim S, Harris JL, Wilson CJ, Myer VE, Finan PM, Root DE, Roberts TM, Golub T, Flaherty KT, Dummer R, Weber BL, Sellers WR, Schlegel R, Wargo JA, Hahn WC, Garraway LA. Nature. 2010 Dec 16;468(7326):968-72. doi: 10.1038/nature09627 PubMed 21107320.
Backbone
  Vector backbone: pDONR223
  Backbone manufacturer: Invitrogen
  Backbone size w/o insert (bp): 5005
  Vector type: Gateway Donor vector
Growth in bacteria
  Bacterial resistance: Spectinomycin, 50 μg/mL
  Growth temperature: 37°C
  Growth strain: DH5alpha
  Copy number: High Copy
Gene/Insert
  Gene/Insert name: TNK1 (alt name: tyrosine kinase, non-receptor, 1)
  Species: H. sapiens (human)
  Insert size (bp): 1987
  Entrez Gene: TNK1 (a.k.a. MGC46193)
  Cloning method: Gateway Cloning
  Sequencing primers: 5′ M13pUC-fwd; 3′ M13rev
Terms and licenses: Academic/Nonprofit Terms; Industry Terms: Not Available to Industry
Depositor comments: The ORF has no Stop codon. This design enables easy recombination into a destination vector to add an epitope tag of choice and Stop codon to the ORF. Do NOT use this plasmid directly for transfections. A set of 4 custom lentiviral vectors is available ( pLX301 (http://www.addgene.org/25895/) , pLX302 (http://www.addgene.org/25896/) , pLX303 (http://www.addgene.org/25897/) , pLX304 (http://www.addgene.org/25890/) ) to be used to express these ORFs in mammalian cells. These plasmids are not included in the kit and must be ordered separately.
How to cite: pDONR223-TNK1 was a gift from William Hahn & David Root (Addgene plasmid # 23894 ; http://n2t.net/addgene:23894 ; RRID:Addgene_23894)
